>Addgene plasmid #101052 | pcDNA-flag-hKDM4A(H188A)-polyA | depositor full sequence | sequence record 190393 | pcDNA-flag-hKDM4A(H188A)-polyA sequence 8843 bps
GACGGATCGGGAGATCTCCCGATCCCCTATGGTCGACTCTCAGTACAATCTGCTCTGATGCCGCATAGTT
AAGCCAGTATCTGCTCCCTGCTTGTGTGTTGGAGGTCGCTGAGTAGTGCGCGAGCAAAATTTAAGCTACA
ACAAGGCAAGGCTTGACCGACAATTGCATGAAGAATCTGCTTAGGGTTAGGCGTTTTGCGCTGCTTCGCG
ATGTACGGGCCAGATATACGCGTTGACATTGATTATTGACTAGTTATTAATAGTAATCAATTACGGGGTC
ATTAGTTCATAGCCCATATATGGAGTTCCGCGTTACATAACTTACGGTAAATGGCCCGCCTGGCTGACCG
CCCAACGACCCCCGCCCATTGACGTCAATAATGACGTATGTTCCCATAGTAACGCCAATAGGGACTTTCC
ATTGACGTCAATGGGTGGACTATTTACGGTAAACTGCCCACTTGGCAGTACATCAAGTGTATCATATGCC
AAGTACGCCCCCTATTGACGTCAATGACGGTAAATGGCCCGCCTGGCATTATGCCCAGTACATGACCTTA
TGGGACTTTCCTACTTGGCAGTACATCTACGTATTAGTCATCGCTATTACCATGGTGATGCGGTTTTGGC
AGTACATCAATGGGCGTGGATAGCGGTTTGACTCACGGGGATTTCCAAGTCTCCACCCCATTGACGTCAA
TGGGAGTTTGTTTTGGCACCAAAATCAACGGGACTTTCCAAAATGTCGTAACAACTCCGCCCCATTGACG
CAAATGGGCGGTAGGCGTGTACGGTGGGAGGTCTATATAAGCAGAGCTCTCTGGCTAACTAGAGAACCCA
CTGCTTACTGGCTTATCGAAATTAATACGACTCACTATAGGGAGACCCAAGCTGGCTAGTTAAGCTTATG
GACTACAAAGACGATGACGACAAGGGATCCATGGCTTCTGAGTCTGAAACTCTGAATCCCAGTGCTAGGA
TAATGACCTTTTATCCAACTATGGAAGAGTTCCGAAACTTCAGTAGATACATTGCCTACATTGAATCCCA
AGGAGCTCATCGGGCAGGGCTAGCCAAGGTTGTTCCTCCAAAAGAGTGGAAGCCACGAGCATCCTATGAT
GACATTGATGATTTGGTCATTCCTGCCCCCATTCAACAGCTGGTGACGGGGCAGTCTGGCCTCTTTACTC
AGTACAACATACAGAAGAAAGCCATGACTGTTCGAGAGTTCCGCAAGATAGCCAATAGCGATAAGTACTG
TACCCCACGCTATAGTGAGTTTGAAGAGCTCGAGCGGAAATACTGGAAAAATCTTACATTCAATCCTCCA
ATCTATGGTGCAGATGTGAATGGTACCCTCTATGAAAAGCATGTTGATGAGTGGAATATTGGCCGGCTGA
GAACAATCCTGGACTTGGTGGAAAAGGAGAGTGGGATCACCATTGAGGGTGTGAACACCCCATACCTGTA
CTTTGGCATGTGGAAGACATCCTTTGCTTGGGCTACTGAAGACATGGACCTCTACAGCATCAACTACCTG
CACTTTGGAGAACCAAAGTCCTGGTACTCTGTTCCACCTGAGCATGGAAAGCGGTTGGAACGCCTCGCCA
AAGGCTTTTTCCCAGGAAGTGCTCAAAGCTGTGAGGCATTTCTCCGCCACAAGATGACCCTGATTTCCCC
GTTAATGCTGAAGAAATATGGAATTCCCTTTGACAAGGTGACTCAAGAGGCTGGAGAGTTTATGATCACT
TTCCCTTATGGTTACCATGCCGGCTTTAACCATGGTTTTAACTGTGCGGAGTCTACCAATTTTGCTACCC
GTCGGTGGATTGAGTACGGCAAGCAAGCTGTGCTGTGCTCCTGTAGAAAGGACATGGTGAAGATCTCCAT
GGATGTGTTTGTGAGAAAGTTCCAGCCAGAAAGGTACAAACTTTGGAAAGCTGGGAAGGACAACACAGTT
ATTGACCATACTCTGCCCACGCCAGAAGCAGCTGAGTTTCTTAAGGAGAGTGAACTGCCTCCAAGAGCTG
GCAACGAGGAGGAGTGCCCAGAGGAGGACATGGAAGGGGTGGAGGATGGAGAGGAAGGAGACCTGAAGAC
AAGCCTGGCCAAGCACCGAATAGGGACAAAGAGGCACCGAGTTTGTCTTGAAATACCACAGGAGGTGAGT
CAGAGTGAGCTCTTCCCCAAGGAGGATCTGAGTTCTGAGCAGTATGAGATGACGGAGTGCCCGGCAGCCC
TCGCCCCTGTGAGGCCCACCCATAGCTCTGTGCGGCAAGTTGAGGATGGTCTTACCTTCCCAGATTATTC
TGACTCCACTGAAGTCAAATTTGAAGAGCTTAAAAATGTCAAACTAGAAGAGGAGGATGAGGAGGAAGAA
CAAGAAGCAGCTGCCTTGGATCTTTCTGTGAATCCTGCGTCTGTAGGGGGACGCCTTGTCTTCTCAGGCT
CCAAAAAGAAATCATCTTCTAGCCTGGGCTCTGGCTCTTCACGGGATTCTATCTCTTCTGATTCAGAAAC
TAGTGAGCCTCTCTCCTGCCGAGCCCAAGGGCAAACGGGAGTTCTCACTGTGCACAGTTATGCCAAAGGG
GATGGCAGGGTCACTGTGGGAGAGCCATGCACGAGGAAGAAAGGAAGCGCCGCTAGAAGTTTCAGTGAGC
GGGAGCTGGCAGAGGTTGCAGATGAATACATGTTTTCCCTAGAAGAGAATAAGAAGTCCAAGGGACGCCG
TCAGCCTTTAAGCAAGCTCCCCCGCCATCACCCACTTGTGCTGCAGGAGTGTGTCAGTGATGATGAGACA
TCTGAACAGCTGACCCCTGAGGAAGAGGCTGAGGAGACAGAGGCCTGGGCCAAGCCTCTGAGCCAACTGT
GGCAGAACCGACCTCCAAACTTTGAGGCTGAGAAGGAATTCAATGAGACCATGGCCCAACAGGCCCCTCA
CTGCGCTGTCTGTATGATCTTCCAGACTTATCATCAGGTTGAATTTGGAGGCTTTAATCAGAACTGTGGA
AATGCTTCAGATTTAGCCCCCCAGAAGCAGAGGACCAAGCCATTGATTCCAGAAATGTGCTTCACTTCGA
CTGGCTGCAGCACGGACATCAACCTTTCTACTCCTTATCTTGAGGAGGATGGCACCAGCATACTCGTTTC
CTGCAAGAAGTGCAGCGTCCGGGTCCATGCCAGTTGCTATGGGGTCCCCCCTGCAAAGGCTTCTGAAGAC
TGGATGTGTTCTCGGTGTTCAGCCAATGCCCTAGAGGAGGACTGCTGTTTATGCTCATTACGAGGAGGGG
CCCTGCAGAGAGCAAATGATGACAGGTGGGTCCACGTTTCATGTGCTGTGGCAATTCTGGAAGCAAGGTT
TGTCAACATTGCAGAAAGAAGTCCGGTGGATGTGAGCAAAATCCCCCTGCCCCGCTTCAAACTGAAATGT
ATCTTCTGTAAGAAGCGGAGGAAAAGAACTGCTGGCTGCTGTGTGCAGTGTTCTCACGGCCGCTGCCCAA
CTGCCTTCCATGTGAGCTGCGCCCAGGCTGCCGGTGTGATGATGCAGCCTGACGACTGGCCTTTTGTGGT
CTTCATTACCTGCTTTCGGCACAAGATTCCTAATTTGGAGCGTGCCAAGGGGGCCTTGCAAAGCATCACT
GCAGGCCAGAAAGTCATTAGCAAGCATAAGAACGGGCGCTTCTACCAGTGTGAAGTGGTCAGGCTCACCA
CCGAGACCTTCTATGAAGTCAACTTTGATGATGGCTCCTTCAGCGACAATCTTTATCCTGAGGACATAGT
GAGCCAGGACTGTCTCCAGTTTGGTCCTCCTGCTGAAGGGGAAGTGGTCCAAGTGAGATGGACAGACGGC
CAAGTCTATGGAGCCAAGTTTGTGGCCTCCCACCCTATCCAAATGTACCAGGTGGAGTTTGAGGATGGCT
CACAACTTGTGGTTAAGAGAGATGATGTATACACACTGGATGAAGAGCTTCCCAAGAGAGTCAAATCTAG
ACTGTCAGTAGCCTCAGACATGCGCTTCAATGAGATTTTCACAGAGAAAGAGGTTAAGCAAGAAAAGAAA
CGGCAACGAGTTATCAACTCAAGATACCGGGAAGATTATATTGAGCCTGCACTATACCGGGCCATCATGG
AGTAGCGGCCGCTCGACTATGGGCACCAAAGAACCTGTAAACGTTATCTTTTTAAATTGAATGTGCACAA
ATAAAAGTTTGGAAAAGAAAAAAAAAAAAAAAAAAAAAAAAAAAAAAAAAAAAAAAAAAAAAAAAAAAAA
AAAAAAAAAAAAAAAAAAAAAAAAAAAAAATACGCATCATACGCTGTGGCGTACCTCGAGTCTAGAGGGC
CCTTCGAACAAAAACTCATCTCAGAAGAGGATCTGAATATGCATACCGGTCATCATCACCATCACCATTG
AGTTTAAACCCGCTGATCAGCCTCGACTGTGCCTTCTAGTTGCCAGCCATCTGTTGTTTGCCCCTCCCCC
GTGCCTTCCTTGACCCTGGAAGGTGCCACTCCCACTGTCCTTTCCTAATAAAATGAGGAAATTGCATCGC
ATTGTCTGAGTAGGTGTCATTCTATTCTGGGGGGTGGGGTGGGGCAGGACAGCAAGGGGGAGGATTGGGA
AGACAATAGCAGGCATGCTGGGGATGCGGTGGGCTCTATGGCTTCTGAGGCGGAAAGAACCAGCTGGGGC
TCTAGGGGGTATCCCC
[124 nt withheld, positions 4707-4830]
C
[32 nt withheld, positions 4832-4863]
CA
[57 nt withheld, positions 4866-4922]
A
[49 nt withheld, positions 4924-4972]
CCTTTGACGTTGGAGTCCACGTTCTTT
[37 nt withheld, positions 5000-5036]
ACCCTATCTCGGTCTATTCTTTTGATTTATAAGGGATTTTGGGGATTTCGGCCTATTGGTTAAAAAATGA
GCTGATTTAACAAAAATTTAACGCGAATTAATTCTGTGGAATGTGTGTCAGTTAGGGTGTGGAAAGTCCC
CAGGCTCCCCAGGCAGGCAGAAGTATGCAAAGCATGCATCTCAATTAGTCAGCAACCAGGTGTGGAAAGT
CCCCAGGCTCCCCAGCAGGCAGAAGTATGCAAAGCATGCATCTCAATTAGTCAGCAACCATAGTCCCGCC
CCTAACTCCGCCCATCCCGCCCCTAACTCCGCCCAGTTCCGCCCATTCTCCGCCCCATGGCTGACTAATT
TTTTTTATTTATGCAGAGGCCGAGGCCGCCTCTGCCTCTGAGCTATTCCAGAAGTAGTGAGGAGGCTTTT
TTGGAGGCCTAGGCTTTTGCAAAAAGCTCCCGGGAGCTTGTATATCCATTTTCGGATCTGATCAAGAGAC
AGGATGAGGATCGTTTCGCATGATTGAACAAGATGGATTGCACGCAGGTTCTCCGGCCGCTTGGGTGGAG
AGGCTATTCGGCTATGACTGGGCACAACAGACAATCGGCTGCTCTGATGCCGCCGTGTTCCGGCTGTCAG
CGCAGGGGCGCCCGGTTCTTTTTGTCAAGACCGACCTGTCCGGTGCCCTGAATGAACTGCAGGACGAGGC
AGCGCGGCTATCGTGGCTGGCCACGACGGGCGTTCCTTGCGCAGCTGTGCTCGACGTTGTCACTGAAGCG
GGAAGGGACTGGCTGCTATTGGGCGAAGTGCCGGGGCAGGATCTCCTGTCATCTCACCTTGCTCCTGCCG
AGAAAGTATCCATCATGGCTGATGCAATGCGGCGGCTGCATACGCTTGATCCGGCTACCTGCCCATTCGA
CCACCAAGCGAAACATCGCATCGAGCGAGCACGTACTCGGATGGAAGCCGGTCTTGTCGATCAGGATGAT
CTGGACGAAGAGCATCAGGGGCTCGCGCCAGCCGAACTGTTCGCCAGGCTCAAGGCGCGCATGCCCGACG
GCGAGGATCTCGTCGTGACCCATGGCGATGCCTGCTTGCCGAATATCATGGTGGAAAATGGCCGCTTTTC
TGGATTCATCGACTGTGGCCGGCTGGGTGTGGCGGACCGCTATCAGGACATAGCGTTGGCTACCCGTGAT
ATTGCTGAAGAGCTTGGCGGCGAATGGGCTGACCGCTTCCTCGTGCTTTACGGTATCGCCGCTCCCGATT
CGCAGCGCATCGCCTTCTATCGCCTTCTTGACGAGTTCTTCTGAGCGGGACTCTGGGGTTCGCGAAATGA
CCGACCAAGCGACGCCCAACCTGCCATCACGAGATTTCGATTCCACCGCCGCCTTCTATGAAAGGTTGGG
CTTCGGAATCGTTTTCCGGGACGCCGGCTGGATGATCCTCCAGCGCGGGGATCTCATGCTGGAGTTCTTC
GCCCACCCCAACTTGTTTATTGCAGCTTATAATGGTTACAAATAAAGCAATAGCATCACAAATTTCACAA
ATAAAGCATTTTTTTCACTGCATTCTAGTTGTGGTTTGTCCAAACTCATCAATGTATCTTATCATGTCTG
TATACCGTCGACCTCTAGCTAGAGCTTGGCGTAATCATGGTCATAGCTGTTTCCTGTGTGAAATTGTTAT
CCGCTCACAATTCCACACAACATACGAGCCGGAAGCATAAAGTGTAAAGCCTGGGGTGCCTAATGAGTGA
GCTAACTCACATTAATTGCGTTGCGCTCACTGCCCGCTTTCCAGTCGGGAAACCTGTCGTGCCAGCTGCA
TTAATGAATCGGCCAACGCGCGGGGAGAGGCGGTTTGCGTATTGGGCGCTCTTCCGCTTCCTCGCTCACT
GACTCGCTGCGCTCGGTCGTTCGGCTGCGGCGAGCGGTATCAGCTCACTCAAAGGCGGTAATACGGTTAT
CCACAGAATCAGGGGATAACGCAGGAAAGAACATGTGAGCAAAAGGCCAGCAAAAGGCCAGGAACCGTAA
AAAGGCCGCGTTGCTGGCGTTTTTCCATAGGCTCCGCCCCCCTGACGAGCATCACAAAAATCGACGCTCA
AGTCAGAGGTGGCGAAACCCGACAGGACTATAAAGATACCAGGCGTTTCCCCCTGGAAGCTCCCTCGTGC
GCTCTCCTGTTCCGACCCTGCCGCTTACCGGATACCTGTCCGCCTTTCTCCCTTCGGGAAGCGTGGCGCT
TTCTCAATGCTCACGCTGTAGGTATCTCAGTTCGGTGTAGGTCGTTCGCTCCAAGCTGGGCTGTGTGCAC
GAACCCCCCGTTCAGCCCGACCGCTGCGCCTTATCCGGTAACTATCGTCTTGAGTCCAACCCGGTAAGAC
ACGACTTATCGCCACTGGCAGCAGCCACTGGTAACAGGATTAGCAGAGCGAGGTATGTAGGCGGTGCTAC
AGAGTTCTTGAAGTGGTGGCCTAACTACGGCTACACTAGAAGGACAGTATTTGGTATCTGCGCTCTGCTG
AAGCCAGTTACCTTCGGAAAAAGAGTTGGTAGCTCTTGATCCGGCAAACAAACCACCGCTGGTAGCGGTG
GTTTTTTTGTTTGCAAGCAGCAGATTACGCGCAGAAAAAAAGGATCTCAAGAAGATCCTTTGATCTTTTC
TACGGGGTCTGACGCTCAGTGGAACGAAAACTCACGTTAAGGGATTTTGGTCATGAGATTATCAAAAAGG
ATCTTCACCTAGATCCTTTTAAATTAAAAATGAAGTTTTAAATCAATCTAAAGTATATATGAGTAAACTT
GGTCTGACAGTTACCAATGCTTAATCAGTGAGGCACCTATCTCAGCGATCTGTCTATTTCGTTCATCCAT
AGTTGCCTGACTCCCCGTCGTGTAGATAACTACGATACGGGAGGGCTTACCATCTGGCCCCAGTGCTGCA
ATGATACCGCGAGACCCACGCTCACCGGCTCCAGATTTATCAGCAATAAACCAGCCAGCCGGAAGGGCCG
AGCGCAGAAGTGGTCCTGCAACTTTATCCGCCTCCATCCAGTCTATTAATTGTTGCCGGGAAGCTAGAGT
AAGTAGTTCGCCAGTTAATAGTTTGCGCAACGTTGTTGCCATTGCTACAGGCATCGTGGTGTCACGCTCG
TCGTTTGGTATGGCTTCATTCAGCTCCGGTTCCCAACGATCAAGGCGAGTTACATGATCCCCCATGTTGT
GCAAAAAAGCGGTTAGCTCCTTCGGTCCTCCGATCGTTGTCAGAAGTAAGTTGGCCGCAGTGTTATCACT
CATGGTTATGGCAGCACTGCATAATTCTCTTACTGTCATGCCATCCGTAAGATGCTTTTCTGTGACTGGT
GAGTACTCAACCAAGTCATTCTGAGAATAGTGTATGCGGCGACCGAGTTGCTCTTGCCCGGCGTCAATAC
GGGATAATACCGCGCCACATAGCAGAACTTTAAAAGTGCTCATCATTGGAAAACGTTCTTCGGGGCGAAA
ACTCTCAAGGATCTTACCGCTGTTGAGATCCAGTTCGATGTAACCCACTCGTGCACCCAACTGATCTTCA
GCATCTTTTACTTTCACCAGCGTTTCTGGGTGAGCAAAAACAGGAAGGCAAAATGCCGCAAAAAAGGGAA
TAAGGGCGACACGGAAATGTTGAATACTCATACTCTTCCTTTTTCAATATTATTGAAGCATTTATCAGGG
TTATTGTCTCATGAGCGGATACATATTTGAATGTATTTAGAAAAATAAACAAATAGGGGTTCCGCGCACA
TTTCCCCGAAAAGTGCCACCTGACGTC
Features (pLannotate 1.2.2; 22 found; start..end, strand, type, name):
     36..80      -  misc_feature   bom (fragment): basis of mobility region from pBR322
    235..614     +  enhancer       CMV enhancer: human cytomegalovirus immediate early enhancer
    615..818     +  promoter       CMV promoter: human cytomegalovirus (CMV) immediate early promoter
    814..847     +  LTR            5' LTR (truncated) (fragment): truncated 5' long terminal repeat (LTR) from HIV-1
    863..881     +  promoter       T7 promoter: promoter for bacteriophage T7 RNA polymerase
    910..930     +  CDS            3xFLAG (fragment): three tandem FLAG® epitope tags
    941..4132    +  CDS            KDM4A: KDM4A_HUMAN - Also known as JHDM3A, JMJD2, JMJD2A, KIAA0677. Experimental evidence at protein level: Swiss-Prot protein existence level 1. [Isoform 2]: Crucial for muscle differentiation, promotes transcriptional activation of the Myog gene by directing the removal of repressive chromatin marks at its promoter. Lacks the N-terminal demethylase domain. From Homo sapiens (Human).
   4202..4223    +  promoter       TEF1 promoter (fragment): S. cerevisiae TEF1; promoter for EF-1α
   4437..4661    +  polyA_signal   bGH poly(A) signal: bovine growth hormone polyadenylation signal
   4665..4686    +  promoter       SV40 promoter (fragment): SV40 enhancer and early promoter
   4707..5135    +  rep_origin     f1 ori (sequence partly withheld): f1 bacteriophage origin of replication; arrow indicates direction of (+) strand synthesis
   5149..5479    +  promoter       SV40 promoter: SV40 enhancer and early promoter
   5546..6337    +  CDS            neo: KKA2_KLEPN - Also known as kan, nptII. Experimental evidence at protein level: Swiss-Prot protein existence level 1. Resistance to kanamycin, neomycin, paromomycin, ribostamycin, butirosin and gentamicin B. From Klebsiella pneumoniae.
   6363..6521    +  CDS            ble (fragment): BLE_KLEPN - Experimental evidence at protein level: Swiss-Prot protein existence level 1. Binding protein with a strong affinity to the bleomycin family of antibiotics. Binds to CL990; an antimitotic-antibiotic compound. From Klebsiella pneumoniae.
   6516..6637    +  polyA_signal   SV40 poly(A) signal: SV40 polyadenylation signal
   6710..6726    -  protein_bind   lac operator: The lac repressor binds to the lac operator to inhibit transcription in E. coli. This inhibition can be relieved by adding lactose or isopropyl-β-D-thiogalactopyranoside (IPTG). lac repressor encoded by lacI
   6734..6764    -  promoter       lac promoter: promoter for the E. coli lac operon
   6779..6800    -  protein_bind   CAP binding site: CAP binding activates transcription in the presence of cAMP. E. coli catabolite activator protein
   6813..6905    -  CDS            lacI (fragment): lac repressor; lacI; The lac repressor binds to the lac operator to inhibit transcription in E. coli. This inhibition can be relieved by adding lactose or isopropyl-β-D-thiogalactopyranoside (IPTG).
   7088..7676    -  rep_origin     ori: high-copy-number ColE1/pMB1/pBR322/pUC origin of replication
   7847..8707    -  CDS            AmpR: β-lactamase; bla; confers resistance to ampicillin, carbenicillin, and related antibiotics
   8708..8812    -  promoter       AmpR promoter: bla
