>Addgene plasmid #101052 | pcDNA-flag-hKDM4A(H188A)-polyA | addgene full sequence | sequence record 193752 | Addgene NGS Result
GACGGATCGGGAGATCTCCCGATCCCCTATGGTGCACTCTCAGTACAATCTGCTCTGATGCCGCATAGTT
AAGCCAGTATCTGCTCCCTGCTTGTGTGTTGGAGGTCGCTGAGTAGTGCGCGAGCAAAATTTAAGCTACA
ACAAGGCAAGGCTTGACCGACAATTGCATGAAGAATCTGCTTAGGGTTAGGCGTTTTGCGCTGCTTCGCG
ATGTACGGGCCAGATATACGCGTTGACATTGATTATTGACTAGTTATTAATAGTAATCAATTACGGGGTC
ATTAGTTCATAGCCCATATATGGAGTTCCGCGTTACATAACTTACGGTAAATGGCCCGCCTGGCTGACCG
CCCAACGACCCCCGCCCATTGACGTCAATAATGACGTATGTTCCCATAGTAACGCCAATAGGGACTTTCC
ATTGACGTCAATGGGTGGAGTATTTACGGTAAACTGCCCACTTGGCAGTACATCAAGTGTATCATATGCC
AAGTACGCCCCCTATTGACGTCAATGACGGTAAATGGCCCGCCTGGCATTATGCCCAGTACATGACCTTA
TGGGACTTTCCTACTTGGCAGTACATCTACGTATTAGTCATCGCTATTACCATGGTGATGCGGTTTTGGC
AGTACATCAATGGGCGTGGATAGCGGTTTGACTCACGGGGATTTCCAAGTCTCCACCCCATTGACGTCAA
TGGGAGTTTGTTTTGGCACCAAAATCAACGGGACTTTCCAAAATGTCGTAACAACTCCGCCCCATTGACG
CAAATGGGCGGTAGGCGTGTACGGTGGGAGGTCTATATAAGCAGAGCTCTCTGGCTAACTAGAGAACCCA
CTGCTTACTGGCTTATCGAAATTAATACGACTCACTATAGGGAGACCCAAGCTGGCTAGTTAAGCTTATG
GACTACAAAGACGATGACGACAAGGGATCCATGGCTTCTGAGTCTGAAACTCTGAATCCCAGTGCTAGGA
TAATGACCTTTTATCCAACTATGGAAGAGTTCCGAAACTTCAGTAGATACATTGCCTACATTGAATCCCA
AGGAGCTCATCGGGCAGGGCTAGCCAAGGTTGTTCCTCCAAAAGAGTGGAAGCCACGAGCATCCTATGAT
GACATTGATGATTTGGTCATTCCTGCCCCCATTCAACAGCTGGTGACGGGGCAGTCTGGCCTCTTTACTC
AGTACAACATACAGAAGAAAGCCATGACTGTTCGAGAGTTCCGCAAGATAGCCAATAGCGATAAGTACTG
TACCCCACGCTATAGTGAGTTTGAAGAGCTCGAGCGGAAATACTGGAAAAATCTTACATTCAATCCTCCA
ATCTATGGTGCAGATGTGAATGGTACCCTCTATGAAAAGCATGTTGATGAGTGGAATATTGGCCGGCTGA
GAACAATCCTGGACTTGGTGGAAAAGGAGAGTGGGATCACCATTGAGGGTGTGAACACCCCATACCTGTA
CTTTGGCATGTGGAAGACATCCTTTGCTTGGGCTACTGAAGACATGGACCTCTACAGCATCAACTACCTG
CACTTTGGAGAACCAAAGTCCTGGTACTCTGTTCCACCTGAGCATGGAAAGCGGTTGGAACGCCTCGCCA
AAGGCTTTTTCCCAGGAAGTGCTCAAAGCTGTGAGGCATTTCTCCGCCACAAGATGACCCTGATTTCCCC
GTTAATGCTGAAGAAATATGGAATTCCCTTTGACAAGGTGACTCAAGAGGCTGGAGAGTTTATGATCACT
TTCCCTTATGGTTACCATGCCGGCTTTAACCATGGTTTTAACTGTGCGGAGTCTACCAATTTTGCTACCC
GTCGGTGGATTGAGTACGGCAAGCAAGCTGTGCTGTGCTCCTGTAGAAAGGACATGGTGAAGATCTCCAT
GGATGTGTTTGTGAGAAAGTTCCAGCCAGAAAGGTACAAACTTTGGAAAGCTGGGAAGGACAACACAGTT
ATTGACCATACTCTGCCCACGCCAGAAGCAGCTGAGTTTCTTAAGGAGAGTGAACTGCCTCCAAGAGCTG
GCAACGAGGAGGAGTGCCCAGAGGAGGACATGGAAGGGGTGGAGGATGGAGAGGAAGGAGACCTGAAGAC
AAGCCTGGCCAAGCACCGAATAGGGACAAAGAGGCACCGAGTTTGTCTTGAAATACCACAGGAGGTGAGT
CAGAGTGAGCTCTTCCCCAAGGAGGATCTGAGTTCTGAGCAGTATGAGATGACGGAGTGCCCGGCAGCCC
TCGCCCCTGTGAGGCCCACCCATAGCTCTGTGCGGCAAGTTGAGGATGGTCTTACCTTCCCAGATTATTC
TGACTCCACTGAAGTCAAATTTGAAGAGCTTAAAAATGTCAAACTAGAAGAGGAGGATGAGGAGGAAGAA
CAAGAAGCAGCTGCCTTGGATCTTTCTGTGAATCCTGCGTCTGTAGGGGGACGCCTTGTCTTCTCAGGCT
CCAAAAAGAAATCATCTTCTAGCCTGGGCTCTGGCTCTTCACGGGATTCTATCTCTTCTGATTCAGAAAC
TAGTGAGCCTCTCTCCTGCCGAGCCCAAGGGCAAACGGGAGTTCTCACTGTGCACAGTTATGCCAAAGGG
GATGGCAGGGTCACTGTGGGAGAGCCATGCACGAGGAAGAAAGGAAGCGCCGCTAGAAGTTTCAGTGAGC
GGGAGCTGGCAGAGGTTGCAGATGAATACATGTTTTCCCTAGAAGAGAATAAGAAGTCCAAGGGACGCCG
TCAGCCTTTAAGCAAGCTCCCCCGCCATCACCCACTTGTGCTGCAGGAGTGTGTCAGTGATGATGAGACA
TCTGAACAGCTGACCCCTGAGGAAGAGGCTGAGGAGACAGAGGCCTGGGCCAAGCCTCTGAGCCAACTGT
GGCAGAACCGACCTCCAAACTTTGAGGCTGAGAAGGAATTCAATGAGACCATGGCCCAACAGGCCCCTCA
CTGCGCTGTCTGTATGATCTTCCAGACTTATCATCAGGTTGAATTTGGAGGCTTTAATCAGAACTGTGGA
AATGCTTCAGATTTAGCCCCCCAGAAGCAGAGGACCAAGCCATTGATTCCAGAAATGTGCTTCACTTCGA
CTGGCTGCAGCACGGACATCAACCTTTCTACTCCTTATCTTGAGGAGGATGGCACCAGCATACTCGTTTC
CTGCAAGAAGTGCAGCGTCCGGGTCCATGCCAGTTGCTATGGGGTCCCCCCTGCAAAGGCTTCTGAAGAC
TGGATGTGTTCTCGGTGTTCAGCCAATGCCCTAGAGGAGGACTGCTGTTTATGCTCATTACGAGGAGGGG
CCCTGCAGAGAGCAAATGATGACAGGTGGGTCCACGTTTCATGTGCTGTGGCAATTCTGGAAGCAAGGTT
TGTCAACATTGCAGAAAGAAGTCCGGTGGATGTGAGCAAAATCCCCCTGCCCCGCTTCAAACTGAAATGT
ATCTTCTGTAAGAAGCGGAGGAAAAGAACTGCTGGCTGCTGTGTGCAGTGTTCTCACGGCCGCTGCCCAA
CTGCCTTCCATGTGAGCTGCGCCCAGGCTGCCGGTGTGATGATGCAGCCTGACGACTGGCCTTTTGTGGT
CTTCATTACCTGCTTTCGGCACAAGATTCCTAATTTGGAGCGTGCCAAGGGGGCCTTGCAAAGCATCACT
GCAGGCCAGAAAGTCATTAGCAAGCATAAGAACGGGCGCTTCTACCAGTGTGAAGTGGTCAGGCTCACCA
CCGAGACCTTCTATGAAGTCAACTTTGATGATGGCTCCTTCAGCGACAATCTTTATCCTGAGGACATAGT
GAGCCAGGACTGTCTCCAGTTTGGTCCTCCTGCTGAAGGGGAAGTGGTCCAAGTGAGATGGACAGACGGC
CAAGTCTATGGAGCCAAGTTTGTGGCCTCCCACCCTATCCAAATGTACCAGGTGGAGTTTGAGGATGGCT
CACAACTTGTGGTTAAGAGAGATGATGTATACACACTGGATGAAGAGCTTCCCAAGAGAGTCAAATCTAG
ACTGTCAGTAGCCTCAGACATGCGCTTCAATGAGATTTTCACAGAGAAAGAGGTTAAGCAAGAAAAGAAA
CGGCAACGAGTTATCAACTCAAGATACCGGGAAGATTATATTGAGCCTGCACTATACCGGGCCATCATGG
AGTAGCGGCCGCTCGACTATGGGCACCAAAGAACCTGTAAACGTTATCTTTTTAAATTGAATGTGCACAA
ATAAAAGTTTGGAAAAGAAAAAAAAAAAAAAAAAAAAAAAAAAAAAAAAAAAAAAAAAAAAAAAAAAAAA
AAAAAAAAAAAAAAAAAAAAAAAAAAAAAATACGCATCATACGCTGTGGCGTACCTCGAGTCTAGAGGGC
CCTTCGAACAAAAACTCATCTCAGAAGAGGATCTGAATATGCATACCGGTCATCATCACCATCACCATTG
AGTTTAAACCCGCTGATCAGCCTCGACTGTGCCTTCTAGTTGCCAGCCATCTGTTGTTTGCCCCTCCCCC
GTGCCTTCCTTGACCCTGGAAGGTGCCACTCCCACTGTCCTTTCCTAATAAAATGAGGAAATTGCATCGC
ATTGTCTGAGTAGGTGTCATTCTATTCTGGGGGGTGGGGTGGGGCAGGACAGCAAGGGGGAGGATTGGGA
AGACAATAGCAGGCATGCTGGGGATGCGGTGGGCTCTATGGCTTCTGAGGCGGAAAGAACCAGCTGGGGC
TCTAGGGGGTATCCCC
[124 nt withheld, positions 4707-4830]
C
[91 nt withheld, positions 4832-4922]
A
[49 nt withheld, positions 4924-4972]
CCTTTGACGTTGGAGTCCACGTTCTTT
[37 nt withheld, positions 5000-5036]
ACCCTATCTCGGTCTATTCTTTTGATTTATAAGGGATTTTGCCGATTTCGGCCTATTGGTTAAAAAATGA
GCTGATTTAACAAAAATTTAACGCGAATTAATTCTGTGGAATGTGTGTCAGTTAGGGTGTGGAAAGTCCC
CAGGCTCCCCAGCAGGCAGAAGTATGCAAAGCATGCATCTCAATTAGTCAGCAACCAGGTGTGGAAAGTC
CCCAGGCTCCCCAGCAGGCAGAAGTATGCAAAGCATGCATCTCAATTAGTCAGCAACCATAGTCCCGCCC
CTAACTCCGCCCATCCCGCCCCTAACTCCGCCCAGTTCCGCCCATTCTCCGCCCCATGGCTGACTAATTT
TTTTTATTTATGCAGAGGCCGAGGCCGCCTCTGCCTCTGAGCTATTCCAGAAGTAGTGAGGAGGCTTTTT
TGGAGGCCTAGGCTTTTGCAAAAAGCTCCCGGGAGCTTGTATATCCATTTTCGGATCTGATCAAGAGACA
GGATGAGGATCGTTTCGCATGATTGAACAAGATGGATTGCACGCAGGTTCTCCGGCCGCTTGGGTGGAGA
GGCTATTCGGCTATGACTGGGCACAACAGACAATCGGCTGCTCTGATGCCGCCGTGTTCCGGCTGTCAGC
GCAGGGGCGCCCGGTTCTTTTTGTCAAGACCGACCTGTCCGGTGCCCTGAATGAACTGCAGGACGAGGCA
GCGCGGCTATCGTGGCTGGCCACGACGGGCGTTCCTTGCGCAGCTGTGCTCGACGTTGTCACTGAAGCGG
GAAGGGACTGGCTGCTATTGGGCGAAGTGCCGGGGCAGGATCTCCTGTCATCTCACCTTGCTCCTGCCGA
GAAAGTATCCATCATGGCTGATGCAATGCGGCGGCTGCATACGCTTGATCCGGCTACCTGCCCATTCGAC
CACCAAGCGAAACATCGCATCGAGCGAGCACGTACTCGGATGGAAGCCGGTCTTGTCGATCAGGATGATC
TGGACGAAGAGCATCAGGGGCTCGCGCCAGCCGAACTGTTCGCCAGGCTCAAGGCGCGCATGCCCGACGG
CGAGGATCTCGTCGTGACCCATGGCGATGCCTGCTTGCCGAATATCATGGTGGAAAATGGCCGCTTTTCT
GGATTCATCGACTGTGGCCGGCTGGGTGTGGCGGACCGCTATCAGGACATAGCGTTGGCTACCCGTGATA
TTGCTGAAGAGCTTGGCGGCGAATGGGCTGACCGCTTCCTCGTGCTTTACGGTATCGCCGCTCCCGATTC
GCAGCGCATCGCCTTCTATCGCCTTCTTGACGAGTTCTTCTGAGCGGGACTCTGGGGTTCGCGAAATGAC
CGACCAAGCGACGCCCAACCTGCCATCACGAGATTTCGATTCCACCGCCGCCTTCTATGAAAGGTTGGGC
TTCGGAATCGTTTTCCGGGACGCCGGCTGGATGATCCTCCAGCGCGGGGATCTCATGCTGGAGTTCTTCG
CCCACCCCAACTTGTTTATTGCAGCTTATAATGGTTACAAATAAAGCAATAGCATCACAAATTTCACAAA
TAAAGCATTTTTTTCACTGCATTCTAGTTGTGGTTTGTCCAAACTCATCAATGTATCTTATCATGTCTGT
ATACCGTCGACCTCTAGCTAGAGCTTGGCGTAATCATGGTCATAGCTGTTTCCTGTGTGAAATTGTTATC
CGCTCACAATTCCACACAACATACGAGCCGGAAGCATAAAGTGTAAAGCCTGGGGTGCCTAATGAGTGAG
CTAACTCACATTAATTGCGTTGCGCTCACTGCCCGCTTTCCAGTCGGGAAACCTGTCGTGCCAGCTGCAT
TAATGAATCGGCCAACGCGCGGGGAGAGGCGGTTTGCGTATTGGGCGCTCTTCCGCTTCCTCGCTCACTG
ACTCGCTGCGCTCGGTCGTTCGGCTGCGGCGAGCGGTATCAGCTCACTCAAAGGCGGTAATACGGTTATC
CACAGAATCAGGGGATAACGCAGGAAAGAACATGTGAGCAAAAGGCCAGCAAAAGGCCAGGAACCGTAAA
AAGGCCGCGTTGCTGGCGTTTTTCCATAGGCTCCGCCCCCCTGACGAGCATCACAAAAATCGACGCTCAA
GTCAGAGGTGGCGAAACCCGACAGGACTATAAAGATACCAGGCGTTTCCCCCTGGAAGCTCCCTCGTGCG
CTCTCCTGTTCCGACCCTGCCGCTTACCGGATACCTGTCCGCCTTTCTCCCTTCGGGAAGCGTGGCGCTT
TCTCATAGCTCACGCTGTAGGTATCTCAGTTCGGTGTAGGTCGTTCGCTCCAAGCTGGGCTGTGTGCACG
AACCCCCCGTTCAGCCCGACCGCTGCGCCTTATCCGGTAACTATCGTCTTGAGTCCAACCCGGTAAGACA
CGACTTATCGCCACTGGCAGCAGCCACTGGTAACAGGATTAGCAGAGCGAGGTATGTAGGCGGTGCTACA
GAGTTCTTGAAGTGGTGGCCTAACTACGGCTACACTAGAAGAACAGTATTTGGTATCTGCGCTCTGCTGA
AGCCAGTTACCTTCGGAAAAAGAGTTGGTAGCTCTTGATCCGGCAAACAAACCACCGCTGGTAGCGGTGG
TTTTTTTGTTTGCAAGCAGCAGATTACGCGCAGAAAAAAAGGATCTCAAGAAGATCCTTTGATCTTTTCT
ACGGGGTCTGACGCTCAGTGGAACGAAAACTCACGTTAAGGGATTTTGGTCATGAGATTATCAAAAAGGA
TCTTCACCTAGATCCTTTTAAATTAAAAATGAAGTTTTAAATCAATCTAAAGTATATATGAGTAAACTTG
GTCTGACAGTTACCAATGCTTAATCAGTGAGGCACCTATCTCAGCGATCTGTCTATTTCGTTCATCCATA
GTTGCCTGACTCCCCGTCGTGTAGATAACTACGATACGGGAGGGCTTACCATCTGGCCCCAGTGCTGCAA
TGATACCGCGAGACCCACGCTCACCGGCTCCAGATTTATCAGCAATAAACCAGCCAGCCGGAAGGGCCGA
GCGCAGAAGTGGTCCTGCAACTTTATCCGCCTCCATCCAGTCTATTAATTGTTGCCGGGAAGCTAGAGTA
AGTAGTTCGCCAGTTAATAGTTTGCGCAACGTTGTTGCCATTGCTACAGGCATCGTGGTGTCACGCTCGT
CGTTTGGTATGGCTTCATTCAGCTCCGGTTCCCAACGATCAAGGCGAGTTACATGATCCCCCATGTTGTG
CAAAAAAGCGGTTAGCTCCTTCGGTCCTCCGATCGTTGTCAGAAGTAAGTTGGCCGCAGTGTTATCACTC
ATGGTTATGGCAGCACTGCATAATTCTCTTACTGTCATGCCATCCGTAAGATGCTTTTCTGTGACTGGTG
AGTACTCAACCAAGTCATTCTGAGAATAGTGTATGCGGCGACCGAGTTGCTCTTGCCCGGCGTCAATACG
GGATAATACCGCGCCACATAGCAGAACTTTAAAAGTGCTCATCATTGGAAAACGTTCTTCGGGGCGAAAA
CTCTCAAGGATCTTACCGCTGTTGAGATCCAGTTCGATGTAACCCACTCGTGCACCCAACTGATCTTCAG
CATCTTTTACTTTCACCAGCGTTTCTGGGTGAGCAAAAACAGGAAGGCAAAATGCCGCAAAAAAGGGAAT
AAGGGCGACACGGAAATGTTGAATACTCATACTCTTCCTTTTTCAATATTATTGAAGCATTTATCAGGGT
TATTGTCTCATGAGCGGATACATATTTGAATGTATTTAGAAAAATAAACAAATAGGGGTTCCGCGCACAT
TTCCCCGAAAAGTGCCACCTGACGTC
Features (pLannotate 1.2.2; 22 found; start..end, strand, type, name):
     28..80      -  misc_feature   bom (fragment): basis of mobility region from pBR322
    235..614     +  enhancer       CMV enhancer: human cytomegalovirus immediate early enhancer
    615..818     +  promoter       CMV promoter: human cytomegalovirus (CMV) immediate early promoter
    814..847     +  LTR            5' LTR (truncated) (fragment): truncated 5' long terminal repeat (LTR) from HIV-1
    863..881     +  promoter       T7 promoter: promoter for bacteriophage T7 RNA polymerase
    910..930     +  CDS            3xFLAG (fragment): three tandem FLAG® epitope tags
    941..4132    +  CDS            KDM4A: KDM4A_HUMAN - Also known as JHDM3A, JMJD2, JMJD2A, KIAA0677. Experimental evidence at protein level: Swiss-Prot protein existence level 1. [Isoform 2]: Crucial for muscle differentiation, promotes transcriptional activation of the Myog gene by directing the removal of repressive chromatin marks at its promoter. Lacks the N-terminal demethylase domain. From Homo sapiens (Human).
   4202..4223    +  promoter       TEF1 promoter (fragment): S. cerevisiae TEF1; promoter for EF-1α
   4437..4661    +  polyA_signal   bGH poly(A) signal: bovine growth hormone polyadenylation signal
   4665..4686    +  promoter       SV40 promoter (fragment): SV40 enhancer and early promoter
   4707..5135    +  rep_origin     f1 ori (sequence partly withheld): f1 bacteriophage origin of replication; arrow indicates direction of (+) strand synthesis
   5149..5478    +  promoter       SV40 promoter: SV40 enhancer and early promoter
   5545..6336    +  CDS            neo: KKA2_KLEPN - Also known as kan, nptII. Experimental evidence at protein level: Swiss-Prot protein existence level 1. Resistance to kanamycin, neomycin, paromomycin, ribostamycin, butirosin and gentamicin B. From Klebsiella pneumoniae.
   6362..6520    +  CDS            ble (fragment): BLE_KLEPN - Experimental evidence at protein level: Swiss-Prot protein existence level 1. Binding protein with a strong affinity to the bleomycin family of antibiotics. Binds to CL990; an antimitotic-antibiotic compound. From Klebsiella pneumoniae.
   6515..6636    +  polyA_signal   SV40 poly(A) signal: SV40 polyadenylation signal
   6709..6725    -  protein_bind   lac operator: The lac repressor binds to the lac operator to inhibit transcription in E. coli. This inhibition can be relieved by adding lactose or isopropyl-β-D-thiogalactopyranoside (IPTG). lac repressor encoded by lacI
   6733..6763    -  promoter       lac promoter: promoter for the E. coli lac operon
   6778..6799    -  protein_bind   CAP binding site: CAP binding activates transcription in the presence of cAMP. E. coli catabolite activator protein
   6812..6904    -  CDS            lacI (fragment): lac repressor; lacI; The lac repressor binds to the lac operator to inhibit transcription in E. coli. This inhibition can be relieved by adding lactose or isopropyl-β-D-thiogalactopyranoside (IPTG).
   7087..7675    -  rep_origin     ori: high-copy-number ColE1/pMB1/pBR322/pUC origin of replication
   7846..8706    -  CDS            AmpR: β-lactamase; bla; confers resistance to ampicillin, carbenicillin, and related antibiotics
   8707..8811    -  promoter       AmpR promoter: bla
