[The description below was written by a language model from this plasmid's Addgene catalogue record and pLannotate feature annotations shown in this document.]
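Description:
pcDNA-flag-hKDM4A(H188A)-polyA is an 8.8 kb plasmid built on the pcDNA3.1 mammalian expression backbone and catalogued primarily as a template for in vitro transcription from its T7 promoter. It is propagated in E. coli as a high-copy plasmid through a ColE1/pUC-type origin with ampicillin selection (AmpR under its own bla promoter), and it also carries an f1 origin. The backbone retains an SV40 promoter-driven neomycin phosphotransferase cassette with an SV40 polyadenylation signal, which could support G418 selection in mammalian cells.

The insert is human KDM4A (also called JMJD2A or JHDM3A), a histone lysine demethylase, carrying an N-terminal Flag tag and the H188A substitution indicated by the name. The record does not explain the effect of this mutation, although the associated study concerns histone demethylase expression in human somatic cell nuclear transfer. The roughly 3.2 kb coding sequence sits downstream of both the CMV enhancer/promoter and the T7 promoter, so it can in principle be expressed by transfection or transcribed in vitro with T7 RNA polymerase to produce mRNA. The "polyA" in the name suggests a templated poly(A) stretch after the coding sequence to yield tailed transcripts, but no such element is annotated. The table shows only an unannotated interval between the KDM4A stop and the bGH polyadenylation signal. Short matches labelled as HIV-1 LTR, TEF1 promoter, ble and lacI fragments are probably incidental annotation hits rather than functional parts. The depositor and sequencing-derived records differ by a single nucleotide in length and give essentially identical feature maps.
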