Addgene plasmid #101052: pcDNA-flag-hKDM4A(H188A)-polyA
Purpose: in vitro transcription (T7 promoter)
Depositing lab: Yi Zhang. Depositing organization: Boston Children's Hospital. Publication: Histone Demethylase Expression Enhances Human Somatic Cell Nuclear Transfer Efficiency and Promotes Derivation of Pluripotent Stem Cells. Chung YG, Matoba S, Liu Y, Eum JH, Lu F, Jiang W, Lee JE, Sepilian V, Cha KY, Lee DR, Zhang Y. Cell Stem Cell. 2015 Dec 3;17(6):758-66. doi: 10.1016/j.stem.2015.10.001. Epub 2015 Oct 29. PubMed 26526725.
Backbone
  Vector backbone: pcDNA3.1
  Total vector size (bp): 8843
  Vector type: Mammalian Expression
Growth in bacteria
  Bacterial resistance: Ampicillin, 100 μg/mL
  Growth temperature: 37°C
  Growth strain: DH5alpha
  Copy number: High Copy
Gene/Insert
  Gene/Insert name: KDM4A (alt names: JHDM3A; JMJD2A)
  Species: H. sapiens (human)
  Entrez Gene: KDM4A (a.k.a. JHDM3A, JMJD2, JMJD2A, TDRD14A)
  Promoter: T7
  Tag / fusion protein: Flag (N terminal on insert)
  Cloning method: Gibson Cloning
  Sequencing primers: 5′ unknown; 3′ unknown
Terms and licenses: Academic/Nonprofit Terms; Industry Terms: Not Available to Industry
How to cite: pcDNA-flag-hKDM4A(H188A)-polyA was a gift from Yi Zhang (Addgene plasmid # 101052 ; http://n2t.net/addgene:101052 ; RRID:Addgene_101052)
